>Addgene plasmid #207025 | BS-ZJLEU-PTEF1-HFL1-W371A I375A D384A Y387A-GFP | addgene full sequence | sequence record 430381 | Addgene NGS Result
TTCGTCGAAAAAGGCAATAAAAATTTTTATCACGTTTCTTTTTCTTGAAAATTTTTTTTTTTGATTTTTT
TCTCTTTCGATGACCTCCCATTGATATTTAAGTTAATAAACGGTCTTCAATTTCTCAAGTTTCAGTTTCA
TTTTTCTTGTTCTATTACAACTTTTTTTACTTCTTGCTCATTAGAAAGAAAGCATAGCAATCTAATCTAA
GTTTTAATTACAAATGCTCGAGATGGAAAACAAACTACTTTGTTGGTGGTTGTACTGGCCATGCGTGTAT
TCATCTATTATAGCTACCATAATATCTTTTTACACCATAACTAGACACTTATTAAATTACCGTAAACCAT
ATGAACAAAGACTATCCATACGGATACTATTGCTCGTGCCCATTTTTAGTGTGTCATGCGCAAGTGGCAT
AATTAAGCCTGAAGCAGCTCAATTTTATGTCGATCCTATCAGAGAATTTTATGAAGCATTCGTTATTTAC
ACTTTTTTCACATTTTTAACACTACTACTAGGAGGCGAGAGGAACATCATTACTGTTTTAAGCTTAAATC
ACGCCCCCACAAGACATCCGATACCGCTAATAGGTAAAATTTGCAAACCGATAGACTTATCTGATCCTTT
TGATTTTCTTTTTGTCAAAAAAGGCATATTACAGTATGTTTGGTTCAAACCATTTTATTGTTTTGGTACA
TTGATATGCAGTGCATGGAAGCTACCCAAATTCGAAATATTTTTGAACGTTTTTTATAATATTTCAGTGA
CTTGGTCACTGTATAGTTTAGCACTATTTTGGAAGTGTCTCTATCCGGAATTAACTCCTTATAAACCATG
GTTGAAATTTTTATGTGTCAAATTGATTATTTTTGCCTCTTATTGGCAGAGCATCATAATCCAGGGTCTA
GTGGTTACTGGAAAGTTGGGTACGGGAAACCAAGATCGAACCTCTGGATATGTGTACAAGAATGGGCTCC
TGTGTATAGAGATGGTGCCTTTCGCCATCTTGCATGCAGTAGCTTTCCCTTGGAACAAATACACAGCATT
TAGCATACCTTATGGGGCCAGGATGAAATTCATTTACGCTTTGAAAGATTTTCTTGGTTGCGGTGATCTA
ATATGGGATTTTAAACAGACTTTGTTTGCTGGTCCCTTGTACTATAATTATAGGAACTTCGATCCTGAAG
CCATGGATCTATTAAGCACTAGACAACAATCCGGTGCGACTATGGAAAGACTAAAGCATGGGCTAAGATT
TACTGATAATGGAAGAAATAGTTATTGGGTGGCATATGGGAGTATAGATAACAACCTTGTTCCGGAATCA
ATAGAGGAATCAGCGGAAGATGATGCTGCTGGTCAGAGAACTTTTCCTGAGGCTCCAAATGCTCCGGTTG
TTCACGACTACACGATGGGCCATCGATATAGTAGATCAATGAATGATTTAAGAAGAGATGTTCAAAGTAG
GTCATCAATGGCTTGTCGGATCCCCGGGTTAATTAACAGTAAAGGAGAAGAACTTTTCACTGGAGTTGTC
CCAATTCTTGTTGAATTAGATGGTGATGTTAATGGGCACAAATTTTCTGTCAGTGGAGAGGGTGAAGGTG
ATGCAACATACGGAAAACTTACCCTTAAATTTATTTGCACTACTGGAAAACTACCTGTTCCATGGCCAAC
ACTTGTCACTACTTTCACTTATGGTGTTCAATGCTTTTCAAGATACCCAGATCATATGAAACGGCATGAC
TTTTTCAAGAGTGCCATGCCCGAAGGTTATGTACAGGAAAGAACTATATTTTTCAAAGATGACGGGAACT
ACAAGACACGTGCTGAAGTCAAGTTTGAAGGTGATACCCTTGTTAATAGAATCGAGTTAAAAGGTATTGA
TTTTAAAGAAGATGGAAACATTCTTGGACACAAATTGGAATACAACTATAACTCACACAATGTATACATC
ATGGCAGACAAACAAAAGAATGGAATCAAAGTTAACTTCAAAATTAGACACAACATTGAAGATGGAAGCG
TTCAACTAGCAGACCATTATCAACAAAATACTCCAATTGGCGATGGCCCTGTCCTTTTACCAGACAACCA
TTACCTGTCCACACAATCTGCCCTTTCGAAAGATCCCAACGAAAAGAGAGACCACATGGTCCTTCTTGAG
TTTGTAACAGCTGCTGGGATTACACATGGCATGGATGAACTATACAAATAGTAAGGATCCTGAGTAAATA
AGCTGCCGCGCGAATTTCTTATGATTTATGATTTTTATTATTAAATAAGTTATAAAAAAAATAAGTGTAT
ACAAATTTTAAAGTGACTCTTAGGTTTTAAAACGAAAATTCTTATTCTTGAGTAACTCTTTCCTGTAGGT
CAGGTTGCTTTCTCAGGTATAGCATGAGGTCGCTCTTATTGACCACACCGAGCTCTAAGCAAATAGCTAA
ATTATATACGAATTAATATTATGATTAAGTGTTTACGTGAGTGCGATATTTTTATTACTATCTTATACAG
TTGTATATACTCTATAAAATGAGTTGTCTATTAATTAACGCGATGAATGCTTTCTGGGTTTACCTCTCCA
ACAACTCTAGTTTACTTCTCAATACATTCAATTGTATTTGATTTGTCAATACTTCATCATTAATCAATTC
TATAGTTTTGTTTTTCTCGTTTATTTCCAAATTTAATGCATCAATTTTATTATTCAATTTGTCGTTGATT
TTGGTTAATGATTTTATGGTTTGATCTCTGGCATTGATTGTTTGTGTTAGTTTTTCATTATTGATAATTA
AATTATTTAAGTTAGTTATCAACTCGGTGTTTTCAAGTTTCAAGTTTTCAATTTCTTTAGAGTTTATTAG
ATTTGTCAAAGTTTCTGAATTGCTTGATTGGTCCTGTAGAAGAGTATTTGTTGTTGTGGATAATTGATTC
AATTTTTGAGACAATTGCTGGAAGGCGTTGAAATATCTAGCATCAATCTCATGGTTTTTTTCCCGAGAGT
CTCGTAGATTCAATTGTTTTAATATATCTTGGGACCACTCTTGATTTGAACTCATGGAAATTAAACTGGG
TGTTGTGTTGTGGTGTAATGATTGTACCCCCTTTGCTTATAATTGTGTGGCCACCGAAGTCGGTGATGCT
GTCGCCGAAGAAGTTAAGAAAATCCTTGCTTAAAAAGATTCTCTTTTTTTATGATATTTGTACATAAACT
TTATAAATGAAATTCATAATAGAAACGACACGAAATTACAAAATGGAATATGTTCATAGGGTAGACGAAA
CTATATACGCAATCTACATACATTTATCAAGAAGGAGAAAAAGGAGGATGTAAAGGAATACAGGTAAGCA
AATTGATACTAATGGCTCAACGTGATAAGGAAAAAGAATTGCACTTTAACATTAATATTGACAAGGAGGA
GGGCACCACACAAAAAGTTAGGTGTAACAGAAAATCATGAAACTATGATTCCTAATTTATATATTGGAGG
ATTTTCTCTAAAAAAAAAAAAATACAACAAATAAAAAACACTCAATGACCTGACCATTTGATGGAGTTTA
AGTCAATACCTCCTTGAACCATTTCCCATAATGGTGAAAGTTCCCTCAAGAATTTTACTCTGTCAGAAAC
GGCCTTAACGACGTAGGCCGGCCATTTAAATGTTTAAACGGCCACGCTGGCCCCCTATAGTGAGTCGTAT
TACAATTCACTGGCCGTCGTTTTACAACGTCGTGACTGGGAAAACCCTGGCGTTACCCAACTTAATCGCC
TTGCAGCACATCCCCCTTTCGCCAGCTGGCGTAATAGCGAAGAGGCCCGCACCGATCGCCCTTCCCAACA
GTTGCGCAGCCTGAATGGCGAATGG
[124 nt withheld, positions 3876-3999]
C
[91 nt withheld, positions 4001-4091]
A
[49 nt withheld, positions 4093-4141]
CCTTTGACGTTGGAGTCCACGTTCTTT
[37 nt withheld, positions 4169-4205]
ACCCTATCTCGGTCTATTCTTTTGATTTATAAGGGATTTTGCCGATTTCGGCCTATTGGTTAAAAAATGA
GCTGATTTAACAAAAATTTAACGCGAATTTTAACAAAATATTAACGCTTACAATTTCCTGATGCGGTATT
TTCTCCTTACGCATCTGTGCGGTATTTCACACCGCATAGGGTAATAACTGATATAATTAAATTGAAGCTC
TAATTTGTGAGTTTAGTATTAGGATCTCTACCCTTGGCGAAAAGTCCTCTGCCAACAATGATGATATCTG
ATCCACCACTTACAACTTCGTCGACGGTTCTGTACTGCTGACCCAATATGCGTATATATACCAATCTAAG
TCTGTGCTCCTTCCTTCGTTCTTCCTTCTGTTCGGAGATTACCGAATCAAAAAAATTTCAAGGAAACCGA
AATCAAAAAAAAGAATAAAAAAAAAATGATGAATTGAAAAGGTGGTATGGTGCACTCTCAGTACAATCTG
CTCTGATGCCGCATAGTTAAGCCAGCCCCGACACCCGCCAACACCCGCTGACGCGCCCTGACGGGCTTGT
CTGCTCCCGGCATCCGCTTACAGACAAGCTGTGACCGTCTCCGGGAGCTGCATGTGTCAGAGGTTTTCAC
CGTCATCACCGAAACGCGCGAGACGAAAGGGCCTCGTGATACGCCTATTTTTATAGGTTAATGTCATGAT
AATAATGGTTTCTTAGACGTCGGCGCGCCGAGGACGTCAGGTGGCACTTTTCGGGGAAATGTGCGCGGAA
CCCCTATTTGTTTATTTTTCTAAATACATTCAAATATGTATCCGCTCATGAGACAATAACCCTGATAAAT
GCTTCAATAATATTGAAAAAGGAAGAGTATGAGTATTCAACATTTCCGTGTCGCCCTTATTCCCTTTTTT
GCGGCATTTTGCCTTCCTGTTTTTGCTCACCCAGAAACGCTGGTGAAAGTAAAAGATGCTGAAGATCAGT
TGGGTGCACGAGTGGGTTACATCGAACTGGATCTCAACAGCGGTAAGATCCTTGAGAGTTTTCGCCCCGA
AGAACGTTTTCCAATGATGAGCACTTTTAAAGTTCTGCTATGTGGCGCGGTATTATCCCGTATTGACGCC
GGGCAAGAGCAACTCGGTCGCCGCATACACTATTCTCAGAATGACTTGGTTGAGTACTCACCAGTCACAG
AAAAGCATCTTACGGATGGCATGACAGTAAGAGAATTATGCAGTGCTGCCATAACCATGAGTGATAACAC
TGCGGCCAACTTACTTCTGACAACGATCGGAGGACCGAAGGAGCTAACCGCTTTTTTGCACAACATGGGG
GATCATGTAACTCGCCTTGATCGTTGGGAACCGGAGCTGAATGAAGCCATACCAAACGACGAGCGTGACA
CCACGATGCCTGTAGCAATGGCAACAACGTTGCGCAAACTATTAACTGGCGAACTACTTACTCTAGCTTC
CCGGCAACAATTAATAGACTGGATGGAGGCGGATAAAGTTGCAGGACCACTTCTGCGCTCGGCCCTTCCG
GCTGGCTGGTTTATTGCTGATAAATCTGGAGCCGGTGAGCGTGGGTCTCGCGGTATCATTGCAGCACTGG
GGCCAGATGGTAAGCCCTCCCGTATCGTAGTTATCTACACGACGGGGAGTCAGGCAACTATGGATGAACG
AAATAGACAGATCGCTGAGATAGGTGCCTCACTGATTAAGCATTGGTAACTGTCAGACCAAGTTTACTCA
TATATACTTTAGATTGATTTAAAACTTCATTTTTAATTTAAAAGGATCTAGGTGAAGATCCTTTTTGATA
ATCTCATGACCAAAATCCCTTAACGTGAGTTTTCGTTCCACTGAGCGTCAGACCCCGTAGAAAAGATCAA
AGGATCTTCTTGAGATCCTTTTTTTCTGCGCGTAATCTGCTGCTTGCAAACAAAAAAACCACCGCTACCA
GCGGTGGTTTGTTTGCCGGATCAAGAGCTACCAACTCTTTTTCCGAAGGTAACTGGCTTCAGCAGAGCGC
AGATACCAAATACTGTTCTTCTAGTGTAGCCGTAGTTAGGCCACCACTTCAAGAACTCTGTAGCACCGCC
TACATACCTCGCTCTGCTAATCCTGTTACCAGTGGCTGCTGCCAGTGGCGATAAGTCGTGTCTTACCGGG
TTGGACTCAAGACGATAGTTACCGGATAAGGCGCAGCGGTCGGGCTGAACGGGGGGTTCGTGCACACAGC
CCAGCTTGGAGCGAACGACCTACACCGAACTGAGATACCTACAGCGTGAGCTATGAGAAAGCGCCACGCT
TCCCGAAGGGAGAAAGGCGGACAGGTATCCGGTAAGCGGCAGGGTCGGAACAGGAGAGCGCACGAGGGAG
CTTCCAGGGGGAAACGCCTGGTATCTTTATAGTCCTGTCGGGTTTCGCCACCTCTGACTTGAGCGTCGAT
TTTTGTGATGCTCGTCAGGGGGGCGGAGCCTATGGAAAAACGCCAGCAACGCGGCCTTTTTACGGTTCCT
GGCCTTTTGCTGGCCTTTTGCTCACATGTTCTTTCCTGCGTTATCCCCTGATTCTGTGGATAACCGTATT
ACCGCCTTTGAGTGAGCTGATACCGCTCGCCGCAGCCGAACGACCGAGCGCAGCGAGTCAGTGAGCGAGG
AAGCGGAAGAGCGCCCAATACGCAAACCGCCTCTCCCCGCGCGTTGGCCGATTCATTAATGCAGCTGGCA
CGACAGGTTTCCCGACTGGAAAGCGGGCAGTGAGCGCAACGCAATTAATGTGAGTTAGCTCACTCATTAG
GCACCCCAGGCTTTACACTTTATGCTTCCGGCTCGTATGTTGTGTGGAATTGTGAGCGGATAACAATTTC
ACACAGGAAACAGCTATGACCATGATTACGCCAAGCTCGGAATTAACCCTCACTAAAGGGAACAAAAGCT
GGGCCGGCCATTTAAATGTTTAAACGGCCACGCTGGCCGAGGAGAACTTCTAGTATATCTACATACCTAA
TATTATTGCCTTATTAAAAATGGAATCCCAACGATTACATCAAAATCCACATTCTCTTCAAAATCAATTG
TCCTGTACTTCCTTGTTCATGTGTGTTCAAAAACGTTATATTTATAGGATAATTATACTCTATTTCTCAA
CAAGTAATTGGTTGTTTGGCCGAGCGGTCTAAGGCGCCTGATTCAAGAAATATCTTGACCGCAGTTAACT
GTGGGAATACTCAGGTATCGTAAGATGCAAGAGTTCGAATCTCTTAGCAACCATTATTTTTTTCCTCAAC
ATAACGAGAACACACAGGGGCGCTATCGCACAGAATCAAATTCGATGACTGGAAATTTTTTGTTAATTTC
AGAGGTCGCCTGACGCATATACCTTTTTCAACTGAAAAATTGGGAGAAAAAGGAAAGGTGAGAGCGCCGG
AACCGGCTTTTCATATAGAATAGAGAAGCGTTCATGACTAAATGCTTGCATCACAATACTTGAAGTTGAC
AATATTATTTAAGGACCTATTGTTTTTTCCAATAGGTGGTTAGCAATCGTCTTACTTTCTAACTTTTCTT
ACCTTTTACATTTCAGCAATATATATATATATATTTCAAGGATATACCATTCTAATGTCTGCCCCTAAGT
TACCAATAGATAGCGGTTTAATATAAGGTTTCAACAAGAAATATTTTGTGAAAATCAAAAGTTAATAGTT
TCACTGTCGAAAATATGAAAGTTTAAGTTTTCAGTTCATCCCATTGTAGTTATCAAATTTCTGTGTTTCC
CGTATATGTGTGCTCTGTATTCATCGCTATCTTGAAACTGGTTATGATCGTTGCGCATGTGACCTGTATC
GCTCAAAAGAGCCCGGCACCGGTACCGGGCAAAAGCCCCTAGCAAGCTAAAATGATTCAACTTTCGTAGT
AATTTGTTCAACCGGTCACAGTAAAGTCAATGACTAACTTTTGAATCGAGGATGTATTTCCAATTGAAAG
CAATGTATATATAAACCATTGTGTTGAAGCTTGTCTTACAGTTTTCTTGTATCCTCCCATTGTTCATATA
GTACTTAAAGTACCATAATCCTTAAAGAACAAACTTGAAAGAGAATACACTATACACAACTAATAAATAA
AGAATAATCATGGCTGTGACCAAGACAATTGTAGTTCTACCAGGTGACCATGTTGGTCAAGAAATCACTG
AAGAGGCCATTAAAGTTTTAAATGCTATTCAGGAATGTCGTCCAGACAAGGTCAATTTCAAGTTTGATCA
TCATTTGATCGGTGGTGCTGCAATTGATGCCACTGGTGTTCCATTACCAGACGAAGCTTTGGAGGCCTCT
AAGAAAGCTGATGCCGTGCTTCTGGGTGCTGTTGGTGGTCCAAAATGGGGTACTGGCGCTGTCAGACCAG
AACAAGGTCTTTTGAAAATCCGTAAGGAGTTGCAATTGTATGCTAATCTAAGACCATGTAATTTTGCATC
TGATTCCTTACTAGATCTATCGCCATTGAAGCCTGAAATTGCAAGAGGTACAGATTTCGTCGTTGTTAGA
GAACTAGTGGGTGGTATTTATTTCGGGGAGAGAAAAGAAGATGAAGGTGATGGTGTCGCCTGGGATAGCG
AAAAGTATTCTGTGCCCGAAGTTCAAAGAATCACTAGAATGGCTGCTTTCATGGCTCTGCAACACAACCC
ACCTTTACCTATTTGGTCTCTAGATAAAGCCAACGTTCTAGCATCATCAAGATTATGGAGAAAAACAGTG
GAAGAGACGATTAAGAATGAATTCCCACAATTGACTGTTCAACATCAATTGATTGATTCCGCTGCTATGA
TCTTGGTTAAGAACCCAACTCATCTAAATGGTATTATTATCACAAACAATATGTTTGGTGATATTATCTC
CGATGAAGCCTCCGTGATCCCAGGTTCGTTAGGATTACTTCCATCTGCCTCCTTGGCATCTCTTCCAGAT
AAGAATACGGCATTTGGTTTATATGAGCCATGTCATGGCTCTGCTCCAGACTTACCAAAGGGAAAGGTTA
ACCCCGTAGCAACAATCCTATCTGCTGCTATGATGTTGAAGTTGTCTCTGGACCTGTTCGAAGAAGGTGA
AATTATAGAACAAGCAGTCAAGAAAGTGTTGGATTCTGGTATCAGAACAGCGGATCTAAAGGGTACCAAC
TCTACTACTGAGGTCGGTGATGCAGTAGCGAAAGCTGTCAGGGAACTATTAGCTTAGACTTAGTAGATGT
ACAGTTGCATACATAAGTCTGAACAGAAAGAAGTAAATATCATATCTAGTTCGGTTTAGAAATCAGTGAC
TATATTGGTTTTGACCAGATCGCAATCCTTGCAAGCATTTAGTAATGACTATCAAACCGGTGAATCATCT
GATAAGGCTATATTAGCTTGTGCATTCGCATGTATCGGGAAACGAACGGTACCGGGCCCCCACACACCAT
AGCTTCAAAATGTTTCTACTCCTTTTTTACTCTTCCAGATTTTCTCGGACTCCGCGCATCGCCGTACCAC
TTCAAAACACCCAAGCACAGCATACTAAATTTCCCCTCTTTCTTCCTCTAGGGTGTCGTTAATTACCCGT
ACTAAAGGTTTGGAAAAGAAAAAAGAGACCGCCTCGTTTCTTTTTC
Features (pLannotate 1.2.2; 25 found; start..end, strand, type, name):
    233..1486    +  CDS            TM184_YEAST: Experimental evidence at protein level: Swiss-Prot protein existence level 1. From Saccharomyces cerevisiae (strain ATCC 204508 / S288c) (Baker's yeast).
   1508..2221    +  CDS            GFP: Aequoria victoria green fluorescent protein
   2250..2415    +  terminator     ADH1 terminator: S. cerevisiae ADH1; transcription terminator for the S. cerevisiae alcohol dehydrogenase 1 (ADH1) gene
   3131..3183    +  CDS            LEU2 (fragment): 3-isopropylmalate dehydrogenase, required for leucine biosynthesis; S. cerevisiae LEU2; yeast auxotrophic marker
   3545..3655    -  CDS            NFS1 (fragment): NFS1_YEAST - Also known as SPL1 From Saccharomyces cerevisiae (strain ATCC 204508 / S288c) (Baker's yeast).
   3694..3712    -  promoter       T7 promoter: promoter for bacteriophage T7 RNA polymerase
   3715..3872    +  CDS            lacZα (fragment): LacZα fragment of β-galactosidase; lacZ fragment
   3876..4304    +  rep_origin     f1 ori (sequence partly withheld): f1 bacteriophage origin of replication; arrow indicates direction of (+) strand synthesis
   4332..4383    -  misc_feature   bom (fragment): basis of mobility region from pBR322
   4439..4531    -  CDS            URA3 (fragment): PYRF_YEAST - Experimental evidence at protein level: Swiss-Prot protein existence level 1. From Saccharomyces cerevisiae (strain ATCC 204508 / S288c) (Baker's yeast).
   4531..4663    -  promoter       URA3 promoter (fragment): S. cerevisiae URA3
   4671..4720    -  misc_feature   bom (fragment): basis of mobility region from pBR322
   4822..4857    -  CDS            rop (fragment): Rop protein, which maintains plasmids at low copy number; rop
   4969..5073    +  promoter       AmpR promoter: bla
   5074..5934    +  CDS            AmpR: β-lactamase; bla; confers resistance to ampicillin, carbenicillin, and related antibiotics
   6105..6693    +  rep_origin     ori: high-copy-number ColE1/pMB1/pBR322/pUC origin of replication
   6876..6968    +  CDS            lacI (fragment): lac repressor; lacI; The lac repressor binds to the lac operator to inhibit transcription in E. coli. This inhibition can be relieved by adding lactose or isopropyl-β-D-thiogalactopyranoside (IPTG).
   6981..7002    +  protein_bind   CAP binding site: CAP binding activates transcription in the presence of cAMP. E. coli catabolite activator protein
   7017..7047    +  promoter       lac promoter: promoter for the E. coli lac operon
   7055..7071    +  protein_bind   lac operator: The lac repressor binds to the lac operator to inhibit transcription in E. coli. This inhibition can be relieved by adding lactose or isopropyl-β-D-thiogalactopyranoside (IPTG). lac repressor encoded by lacI
   7116..7134    +  promoter       T3 promoter: promoter for bacteriophage T3 RNA polymerase
   7205..7282    +  CDS            YO192_YEAST (fragment): Experimental evidence at protein level: Swiss-Prot protein existence level 1. From Saccharomyces cerevisiae (strain ATCC 204508 / S288c) (Baker's yeast).
   7422..7829    +  promoter       LEU2 promoter: S. cerevisiae LEU2
   8345..9439    +  CDS            LEU2: LEU3_YEAST - Experimental evidence at protein level: Swiss-Prot protein existence level 1. Catalyzes the oxidation of 3-carboxy-2-hydroxy-4- methylpentanoate (3-isopropylmalate) to 3-carboxy-4-methyl-2- oxopentanoate. The product decarboxylates to 4-methyl-2 oxopentanoate. From Saccharomyces cerevisiae (strain ATCC 204508 / S288c) (Baker's yeast).
   9655..211     +  promoter       TEF1 promoter (across the origin): S. cerevisiae TEF1; promoter for EF-1α
