[The description below was written by a language model from this plasmid's Addgene catalogue record and pLannotate feature annotations shown in this document.]
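Description:
BS-ZJLEU-PTEF1-HFL1-W371A I375A D384A Y387A-GFP is a yeast expression plasmid of about 9.9 kb built on the BS-ZJLEU backbone, which appears from its annotated parts to be a Bluescript-type cloning vector. These parts include a high-copy ColE1/pUC origin, an f1 origin, flanking T3 and T7 promoters, and lac promoter/operator and lacZα remnants. It is propagated in E. coli under ampicillin selection through the β-lactamase gene. In Saccharomyces cerevisiae it is selected by complementation of leucine auxotrophy, using a full LEU2 coding sequence with its own promoter. The feature table shows no yeast replication origin or centromere (no 2μ, CEN or ARS). This absence, together with additional LEU2-locus fragments (a short LEU2 piece and a piece of NFS1) downstream of the expression cassette, would fit an integrating design. However, the record does not state how the plasmid is maintained in yeast. Small URA3, bom, rop and lacI fragments are also annotated and look like backbone remnants rather than functional elements.

The payload is the S. cerevisiae HFL1 open reading frame (annotated by its Swiss-Prot name TM184_YEAST), driven by the strong constitutive TEF1 promoter. HFL1 is fused at its C terminus to GFP, and transcription ends at the ADH1 terminator. The insert was assembled by Gibson cloning and carries four alanine substitutions: W371A, I375A, D384A and Y387A. The stated purpose is expression of this Hfl1 point mutant. The associated study concerns Hfl1-mediated recruitment of Atg8 to membranes and turnover of vacuolar membrane proteins in yeast approaching stationary phase. The GFP fusion allows the mutant protein's localisation and abundance to be followed, presumably for comparison with wild-type Hfl1. The record does not say what functional effect the four substitutions have.
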