Addgene plasmid #207025: BS-ZJLEU-PTEF1-HFL1-W371A I375A D384A Y387A-GFP
Purpose: Expression of Hfl1 point mutant. Uses auxotrophic marker LEU2 (Saccharomyces cerevisiae).
Depositing lab: Zhiping Xie. Depositing organization: Shanghai Jiao Tong University. Publication: Membrane recruitment of Atg8 by Hfl1 facilitates turnover of vacuolar membrane proteins in yeast cells approaching stationary phase. He CW, Cui XF, Ma SJ, Xu Q, Ran YP, Chen WZ, Mu JX, Li H, Zhu J, Gong Q, Xie Z. BMC Biol. 2021 Jun 4;19(1):117. doi: 10.1186/s12915-021-01048-7. PubMed 34088313.
Backbone
  Vector backbone: BS-ZJLEU
  Vector type: Yeast Expression
Growth in bacteria
  Bacterial resistance: Ampicillin, 100 μg/mL
  Growth temperature: 37°C
  Growth strain: DH5alpha
  Copy number: High Copy
Gene/Insert
  Gene/Insert name: HFL1
  Species: S. cerevisiae (budding yeast)
  Mutation: W371A I375A D384A Y387A
  Promoter: pTEF1
  Tag / fusion protein: GFP (C terminal on insert)
  Cloning method: Gibson Cloning
Terms and licenses: Academic/Nonprofit Terms; Industry Terms: Not Available to Industry
How to cite: BS-ZJLEU-PTEF1-HFL1-W371A I375A D384A Y387A-GFP was a gift from Zhiping Xie (Addgene plasmid # 207025 ; http://n2t.net/addgene:207025 ; RRID:Addgene_207025)
